>Addgene plasmid #177164 | pRS426-PGAL7-C_RFP_TCYC1 | addgene full sequence | sequence record 352584 | Addgene NGS Result
AGCTGTGACCGTCTCCGGGAGCTGCATGTGTCAGAGGTTTTCACCGTCATCACCGAAACGCGCGAGACGA
AAGGGCCTCGTGATACGCCTATTTTTATAGGTTAATGTCATGATAATAATGGTTTCTTAGTATGATCCAA
TATCAAAGGAAATGATAGCATTGAAGGATGAGACTAATCCAATTGAGGAGTGGCAGCATATAGAACAGCT
AAAGGGTAGTGCTGAAGGAAGCATACGATACCCCGCATGGAATGGGATAATATCACAGGAGGTACTAGAC
TACCTTTCATCCTACATAAATAGACGCATATAAGTACGCATTTAAGCATAAACACGCACTATGCCGTTCT
TCTCATGTATATATATATACAGGCAACACGCAGATATAGGTGCGACGTGAACAGTGAGCTGTATGTGCGC
AGCTCGCGTTGCATTTTCGGAAGCGCTCGTTTTCGGAAACGCTTTGAAGTTCCTATTCCGAAGTTCCTAT
TCTCTAGAAAGTATAGGAACTTCAGAGCGCTTTTGAAAACCAAAAGCGCTCTGAAGACGCACTTTCAAAA
AACCAAAAACGCACCGGACTGTAACGAGCTACTAAAATATTGCGAATACCGCTTCCACAAACATTGCTCA
AAAGTATCTCTTTGCTATATATCTCTGTGCTATATCCCTATATAACCTACCCATCCACCTTTCGCTCCTT
GAACTTGCATCTAAACTCGACCTCTACATTTTTTATGTTTATCTCTAGTATTACTCTTTAGACAAAAAAA
TTGTAGTAAGAACTATTCATAGAGTGAATCGAAAACAATACGAAAATGTAAACATTTCCTATACGTAGTA
TATAGAGACAAAATAGAAGAAACCGTTCATAATTTTCTGACCAATGAAGAATCATCAACGCTATCACTTT
CTGTTCACAAAGTATGCGCAATCCACATCGGTATAGAATATAATCGGGGATGCCTTTATCTTGAAAAAAT
GCACCCGCAGCTTCGCTAGTAATCAGTAAACGCGGGAAGTGGAGTCAGGCTTTTTTTATGGAAGAGAAAA
TAGACACCAAAGTAGCCTTCTTCTAACCTTAACGGACCTACAGTGCAAAAAGTTATCAAGAGACTGCATT
ATAGAGCGCACAAAGGAGAAAAAAAGTAATCTAAGATGCTTTGTTAGAAAAATAGCGCTCTCGGGATGCA
TTTTTGTAGAACAAAAAAGAAGTATAGATTCTTTGTTGGTAAAATAGCGCTCTCGCGTTGCATTTCTGTT
CTGTAAAAATGCAGCTCAGATTCTTTGTTTGAAAAATTAGCGCTCTCGCGTTGCATTTTTGTTTTACAAA
AATGAAGCACAGATTCTTCGTTGGTAAAATAGCGCTTTCGCGTTGCATTTCTGTTCTGTAAAAATGCAGC
TCAGATTCTTTGTTTGAAAAATTAGCGCTCTCGCGTTGCATTTTTGTTCTACAAAATGAAGCACAGATGC
TTCGTTCAGGTGGCACTTTTCGGGGAAATGTGCGCGGAACCCCTATTTGTTTATTTTTCTAAATACATTC
AAATATGTATCCGCTCATGAGACAATAACCCTGATAAATGCTTCAATAATATTGAAAAAGGAAGAGTATG
AGTATTCAACATTTCCGTGTCGCCCTTATTCCCTTTTTTGCGGCATTTTGCCTTCCTGTTTTTGCTCACC
CAGAAACGCTGGTGAAAGTAAAAGATGCTGAAGATCAGTTGGGTGCACGAGTGGGTTACATCGAACTGGA
TCTCAACAGCGGTAAGATCCTTGAGAGTTTTCGCCCCGAAGAACGTTTTCCAATGATGAGCACTTTTAAA
GTTCTGCTATGTGGCGCGGTATTATCCCGTATTGACGCCGGGCAAGAGCAACTCGGTCGCCGCATACACT
ATTCTCAGAATGACTTGGTTGAGTACTCACCAGTCACAGAAAAGCATCTTACGGATGGCATGACAGTAAG
AGAATTATGCAGTGCTGCCATAACCATGAGTGATAACACTGCGGCCAACTTACTTCTGACAACGATCGGA
GGACCGAAGGAGCTAACCGCTTTTTTGCACAACATGGGGGATCATGTAACTCGCCTTGATCGTTGGGAAC
CGGAGCTGAATGAAGCCATACCAAACGACGAGCGTGACACCACGATGCCTGTAGCAATGGCAACAACGTT
GCGCAAACTATTAACTGGCGAACTACTTACTCTAGCTTCCCGGCAACAATTAATAGACTGGATGGAGGCG
GATAAAGTTGCAGGACCACTTCTGCGCTCGGCCCTTCCGGCTGGCTGGTTTATTGCTGATAAATCTGGAG
CCGGTGAGCGTGGGTCTCGCGGTATCATTGCAGCACTGGGGCCAGATGGTAAGCCCTCCCGTATCGTAGT
TATCTACACGACGGGGAGTCAGGCAACTATGGATGAACGAAATAGACAGATCGCTGAGATAGGTGCCTCA
CTGATTAAGCATTGGTAACTGTCAGACCAAGTTTACTCATATATACTTTAGATTGATTTAAAACTTCATT
TTTAATTTAAAAGGATCTAGGTGAAGATCCTTTTTGATAATCTCATGACCAAAATCCCTTAACGTGAGTT
TTCGTTCCACTGAGCGTCAGACCCCGTAGAAAAGATCAAAGGATCTTCTTGAGATCCTTTTTTTCTGCGC
GTAATCTGCTGCTTGCAAACAAAAAAACCACCGCTACCAGCGGTGGTTTGTTTGCCGGATCAAGAGCTAC
CAACTCTTTTTCCGAAGGTAACTGGCTTCAGCAGAGCGCAGATACCAAATACTGTTCTTCTAGTGTAGCC
GTAGTTAGGCCACCACTTCAAGAACTCTGTAGCACCGCCTACATACCTCGCTCTGCTAATCCTGTTACCA
GTGGCTGCTGCCAGTGGCGATAAGTCGTGTCTTACCGGGTTGGACTCAAGACGATAGTTACCGGATAAGG
CGCAGCGGTCGGGCTGAACGGGGGGTTCGTGCACACAGCCCAGCTTGGAGCGAACGACCTACACCGAACT
GAGATACCTACAGCGTGAGCTATGAGAAAGCGCCACGCTTCCCGAAGGGAGAAAGGCGGACAGGTATCCG
GTAAGCGGCAGGGTCGGAACAGGAGAGCGCACGAGGGAGCTTCCAGGGGGAAACGCCTGGTATCTTTATA
GTCCTGTCGGGTTTCGCCACCTCTGACTTGAGCGTCGATTTTTGTGATGCTCGTCAGGGGGGCGGAGCCT
ATGGAAAAACGCCAGCAACGCGGCCTTTTTACGGTTCCTGGCCTTTTGCTGGCCTTTTGCTCACATGTTC
TTTCCTGCGTTATCCCCTGATTCTGTGGATAACCGTATTACCGCCTTTGAGTGAGCTGATACCGCTCGCC
GCAGCCGAACGACCGAGCGCAGCGAGTCAGTGAGCGAGGAAGCGGAAGAGCGCCCAATACGCAAACCGCC
TCTCCCCGCGCGTTGGCCGATTCATTAATGCAGCTGGCACGACAGGTTTCCCGACTGGAAAGCGGGCAGT
GAGCGCAACGCAATTAATGTGAGTTAGCTCACTCATTAGGCACCCCAGGCTTTACACTTTATGCTTCCGG
CTCGTATGTTGTGTGGAATTGTGAGCGGATAACAATTTCACACAGGAAACAGCTATGACCATGATTACGC
CAAGCGCGCAATTAACCCTCACTAAAGGGAACAAAAGCTGGAGCTCTTCAACGCGTTCACGTGTGGTGGA
CTGGCTATACAGTGTTAACAAAATAGCCAAGCTGAAAATAATGTGTAGCTATGTTCAGTTAGTTTGGCTA
GCAAAGATATAAAAGCAGGTCGGAAATATTTATGGGCATTATTATGCAGAGCATCAACATGATAAAAAAA
AACAGTTGAATATTCCCTCAAAAAACTAGTAAAACAATGGTAAGTAAGGGTGAAGAAGACAATATGGCGA
TCATTAAGGAATTCATGCGTTTCAAAGTACACATGGAGGGAAGCGTGAACGGACATGAATTTGAAATCGA
AGGGGAAGGCGAAGGTAGACCATACGAAGGAACCCAGACCGCAAAGCTTAAAGTTACCAAAGGCGGGCCA
CTACCATTTGCATGGGATATCTTGAGCCCTCAGTTTATGTATGGCAGTAAGGCCTACGTTAAACACCCAG
CTGATATTCCCGACTATTTGAAATTGTCTTTTCCAGAAGGATTCAAATGGGAAAGAGTAATGAATTTCGA
GGACGGCGGAGTTGTTACTGTTACTCAAGATTCAAGTTTGCAAGACGGTGAATTTATTTACAAGGTCAAA
TTAAGAGGGACTAATTTCCCTAGTGATGGTCCCGTCATGCAAAAGAAGACTATGGGTTGGGAAGCCTCAT
CTGAACGTATGTATCCAGAAGATGGCGCGCTTAAGGGGGAAATTAAACAAAGATTGAAGTTAAAAGACGG
TGGTCACTACGACGCGGAAGTTAAGACCACTTATAAAGCTAAAAAGCCCGTTCAGTTACCTGGTGCATAT
AACGTAAACATTAAATTGGATATCACTTCACATAATGAAGATTACACTATTGTGGAACAATATGAAAGAG
CTGAAGGTAGGCACTCAACGGGTGGAATGGACGAATTGTACAAATAACTCGAGTCATGTAATTAGTTATG
TCACGCTTACATTCACGCCCTCCCCCCACATCCGCTCTAACCGAAAAGGAAGGAGTTAGACAACCTGAAG
TCTAGGTCCCTATTTATTTTTTTATAGTTATGTTAGTATTAAGAACGTTATTTATATTTCAAATTTTTCT
TTTTTTTCTGTACAGACGCGTGTACGCATGTAACATTATACTGAAAACCTTGCTTGAGAAGGTTTTGGGA
CGCTCGAAGGCTTTAATTTGCGGCCGGTACCCAATTCGCCCTATAGTGAGTCGTATTACGCGCGCTCACT
GGCCGTCGTTTTACAACGTCGTGACTGGGAAAACCCTGGCGTTACCCAACTTAATCGCCTTGCAGCACAT
CCCCCTTTCGCCAGCTGGCGTAATAGCGAAGAGGCCCGCACCGATCGCCCTTCCCAACAGTTGCGCAGCC
TGAATGGCGAATGG
[124 nt withheld, positions 5055-5178]
C
[91 nt withheld, positions 5180-5270]
A
[49 nt withheld, positions 5272-5320]
CCTTTGACGTTGGAGTCCACGTTCTTT
[37 nt withheld, positions 5348-5384]
ACCCTATCTCGGTCTATTCTTTTGATTTATAAGGGATTTTGCCGATTTCGGCCTATTGGTTAAAAAATGA
GCTGATTTAACAAAAATTTAACGCGAATTTTAACAAAATATTAACGCTTACAATTTCCTGATGCGGTATT
TTCTCCTTACGCATCTGTGCGGTATTTCACACCGCATAGGGTAATAACTGATATAATTAAATTGAAGCTC
TAATTTGTGAGTTTAGTATACATGCATTTACTTATAATACAGTTTTTTAGTTTTGCTGGCCGCATCTTCT
CAAATATGCTTCCCAGCCTGCTTTTCTGTAACGTTCACCCTCTACCTTAGCATCCCTTCCCTTTGCAAAT
AGTCCTCTTCCAACAATAATAATGTCAGATCCTGTAGAGACCACATCATCCACGGTTCTATACTGTTGAC
CCAATGCGTCTCCCTTGTCATCTAAACCCACACCGGGTGTCATAATCAACCAATCGTAACCTTCATCTCT
TCCACCCATGTCTCTTTGAGCAATAAAGCCGATAACAAAATCTTTGTCGCTCTTCGCAATGTCAACAGTA
CCCTTAGTATATTCTCCAGTAGATAGGGAGCCCTTGCATGACAATTCTGCTAACATCAAAAGGCCTCTAG
GTTCCTTTGTTACTTCTTCTGCCGCCTGCTTCAAACCGCTAACAATACCTGGGCCCACCACACCGTGTGC
ATTCGTAATGTCTGCCCATTCTGCTATTCTGTATACACCCGCAGAGTACTGCAATTTGACTGTATTACCA
ATGTCAGCAAATTTTCTGTCTTCGAAGAGTAAAAAATTGTACTTGGCGGATAATGCCTTTAGCGGCTTAA
CTGTGCCCTCCATGGAAAAATCAGTCAAGATATCCACATGTGTTTTTAGTAAACAAATTTTGGGACCTAA
TGCTTCAACTAACTCCAGTAATTCCTTGGTGGTACGAACATCCAATGAAGCACACAAGTTTGTTTGCTTT
TCGTGCATGATATTAAATAGCTTGGCAGCAACAGGACTAGGATGAGTAGCAGCACGTTCCTTATATGTAG
CTTTCGACATGATTTATCTTCGTTTCCTGCAGGTTTTTGTTCTGTGCAGTTGGGTTAAGAATACTGGGCA
ATTTCATGTTTCTTCAACACTACATATGCGTATATATACCAATCTAAGTCTGTGCTCCTTCCTTCGTTCT
TCCTTCTGTTCGGAGATTACCGAATCAAAAAAATTTCAAGGAAACCGAAATCAAAAAAAAGAATAAAAAA
AAAATGATGAATTGAAAAGGTGGTATGGTGCACTCTCAGTACAATCTGCTCTGATGCCGCATAGTTAAGC
CAGCCCCGACACCCGCCAACACCCGCTGACGCGCCCTGACGGGCTTGTCTGCTCCCGGCATCCGCTTACA
GACA
Features (pLannotate 1.2.2; 19 found; start..end, strand, type, name):
     31..66      -  CDS            rop (fragment): Rop protein, which maintains plasmids at low copy number; rop
    134..1476    +  rep_origin     2μ ori: yeast 2μ plasmid origin of replication
   1503..1607    +  promoter       AmpR promoter: bla
   1608..2468    +  CDS            AmpR: β-lactamase; bla; confers resistance to ampicillin, carbenicillin, and related antibiotics
   2639..3227    +  rep_origin     ori: high-copy-number ColE1/pMB1/pBR322/pUC origin of replication
   3410..3502    +  CDS            lacI (fragment): lac repressor; lacI; The lac repressor binds to the lac operator to inhibit transcription in E. coli. This inhibition can be relieved by adding lactose or isopropyl-β-D-thiogalactopyranoside (IPTG).
   3515..3536    +  protein_bind   CAP binding site: CAP binding activates transcription in the presence of cAMP. E. coli catabolite activator protein
   3551..3581    +  promoter       lac promoter: promoter for the E. coli lac operon
   3589..3605    +  protein_bind   lac operator: The lac repressor binds to the lac operator to inhibit transcription in E. coli. This inhibition can be relieved by adding lactose or isopropyl-β-D-thiogalactopyranoside (IPTG). lac repressor encoded by lacI
   3650..3668    +  promoter       T3 promoter: promoter for bacteriophage T3 RNA polymerase
   3887..4594    +  CDS            mCherry: mCherry is a basic (constitutively fluorescent) red fluorescent protein published in 2004, derived from Discosoma sp.. It is reported to be a very rapidly-maturing monomer with low acid sensitivity.
   4604..4851    +  terminator     CYC1 terminator: S. cerevisiae CYC1; transcription terminator for CYC1
   4870..4888    -  promoter       T7 promoter: promoter for bacteriophage T7 RNA polymerase
   4896..5051    +  CDS            lacZα (fragment): LacZα fragment of β-galactosidase; lacZ fragment
   5055..5483    +  rep_origin     f1 ori (sequence partly withheld): f1 bacteriophage origin of replication; arrow indicates direction of (+) strand synthesis
   5511..5562    -  misc_feature   bom (fragment): basis of mobility region from pBR322
   5641..6444    -  CDS            URA3: orotidine-5'-phosphate decarboxylase, required for uracil biosynthesis; S. cerevisiae URA3; yeast auxotrophic marker, counterselectable with 5-fluoroorotic acid (5-FOA)
   6445..6660    -  promoter       URA3 promoter: S. cerevisiae URA3
   6668..6717    -  misc_feature   bom (fragment): basis of mobility region from pBR322
