[The description below was written by a language model from this plasmid's Addgene catalogue record and pLannotate feature annotations shown in this document.]
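Description:
pRS426-PGAL7-C_RFP_TCYC1 is a yeast expression plasmid built on the pRS426 episomal shuttle backbone. It replicates in yeast through the 2μ origin, which typically supports multicopy maintenance, and is selected by URA3, an auxotrophic marker that complements uracil auxotrophy and can be counterselected with 5-fluoroorotic acid. In E. coli it is propagated through a ColE1/pUC-type origin with ampicillin resistance from β-lactamase. The backbone also retains an f1 phage origin, remnants of the lacZα/lac promoter cloning region, and flanking T3 and T7 promoters that serve as sequencing primer sites around the insert.

The payload is a reporter cassette in which a synthetic promoter, PGAL7-C, drives a yeast-enhanced red fluorescent protein (listed as yeCherry/yeRFP and annotated as mCherry), followed by the S. cerevisiae CYC1 transcription terminator. The coding sequence was cloned between SpeI and XhoI sites, both preserved. The automated feature table does not annotate the synthetic promoter itself; it presumably lies in the unannotated interval between the T3 promoter and the start of the mCherry reading frame. The name suggests a design based on GAL7, but the record does not describe its composition. The sequenced record is also slightly shorter than the total size given in the catalogue.

The associated work concerns a tunable transactivation system in the probiotic yeast Saccharomyces boulardii, where red fluorescence would report the activity of the synthetic promoter. According to the depositor, this plasmid served as a PCR template for amplifying the reporter cassette for genomic integration.
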