Addgene plasmid #177164: pRS426-PGAL7-C_RFP_TCYC1
Purpose: Expresses yeRFP under the control of a synthetic promoter (PGAL7-C)
Depositing lab: Gautam Dantas. Depositing organization: Washington University in Saint Louis. Publication: A Tunable and Expandable Transactivation System in Probiotic Yeast Saccharomyces boulardii. Kwak S, Mahmud B, Dantas G. ACS Synth Biol. 2022 Jan 21;11(1):508-514. doi: 10.1021/acssynbio.1c00384. Epub 2021 Dec 23. PubMed 34939781.
Backbone
  Vector backbone: pRS426
  Backbone manufacturer: EUROSCARF
  Backbone size w/o insert (bp): 6088
  Total vector size (bp): 6799
  Modifications to backbone: Synthetic promoter (PGAL7-C) and CYC1 terminator were introduced.w) and CYC1 terminator were introduced.w
  Vector type: Yeast Expression
  Selectable markers: URA3
Growth in bacteria
  Bacterial resistance: Ampicillin, 100 μg/mL
  Growth temperature: 37°C
  Growth strain: DH5alpha
  Copy number: Unknown
Gene/Insert
  Gene/Insert name: yeCherry
  Species: Synthetic
  Insert size (bp): 711
  Promoter: Synthetic promoter (PGAL7-C)
  Cloning method: Restriction Enzyme; 5′ cloning site SpeI (not destroyed); 3′ cloning site XhoI (not destroyed)
  Sequencing primers: 5′ T3; 3′ T7
Resource information
  A portion of this plasmid was derived from a plasmid made by: Addgene #24549
Terms and licenses: Academic/Nonprofit Terms; Industry Terms: Not Available to Industry
Depositor comments: This plasmid was used as a template to amplify the reporter cassette for the genomic integration.
How to cite: pRS426-PGAL7-C_RFP_TCYC1 was a gift from Gautam Dantas (Addgene plasmid # 177164 ; http://n2t.net/addgene:177164 ; RRID:Addgene_177164)
